Addgene plasmid #163766: pAC8_PH-GST-Nter-GWs-Lox (VE5586)
Purpose: Transfer vector for gene expression to generate recombinant baculoviruses by homologous recombination. Contains expression cassette with an N-ter GST tag under the pH promoter.
Depositing lab: Arnaud Poterszman. Depositing organization: Institut de Genetique et de Biologie Moleculaire et Cellulaire (IGBMC). Publication: HR-Bac, a toolbox based on homologous recombination for expression, screening and production of multiprotein complexes using the baculovirus expression system. Kolesnikova O, Zachayus A, Pichard S, Osz J, Rochel N, Rossolillo P, Kolb-Cheynel I, Troffer-Charlier N, Compe E, Bensaude O, Berger I, Poterszman A. Sci Rep. 2022 Feb 7;12(1):2030. doi: 10.1038/s41598-021-04715-5. PubMed 35132103.
Backbone
  Vector backbone: pBAcPAK8
  Backbone manufacturer: Clontech
  Modifications to backbone: The pAC8_PH-GST-Nter-GWs-Lox (VE5586) is a derivative of pBAcPAK8 (Clontech) for generation of recombinant baculoviruses by homologous recombination. It contains an expression cassette composed of one baculovirus late promoter (PH). This vector bears a GST sequence allowing the expression of a N-terminally-tagged protein under the control of the pH promoter. Insertion of DNA sequence is typically performed by Gateway® LR reaction.
  Vector type: Insect Expression
Growth in bacteria
  Bacterial resistance: Ampicillin, 100 μg/mL
  Growth temperature: 37°C
  Growth strain: ccdB Survival
  Copy number: High Copy
Gene/Insert
  Gene/Insert name: N-terminal GST tag
  Promoter: PH
  Tag / fusion protein: GST Tag (N terminal on insert)
  Cloning method: Gateway Cloning
  Sequencing primers: 5′ ACCATCTCGCAAATAAATAA
Terms and licenses: Academic/Nonprofit Terms; Industry Terms: Not Available to Industry
How to cite: pAC8_PH-GST-Nter-GWs-Lox (VE5586) was a gift from Arnaud Poterszman (Addgene plasmid # 163766 ; http://n2t.net/addgene:163766 ; RRID:Addgene_163766)
