[The description below was written by a language model from this plasmid's Addgene catalogue record and pLannotate feature annotations shown in this document.]
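Description:
pAC8_PH-GST-Nter-GWs-Lox (VE5586) is a baculovirus transfer vector derived from pBacPAK8, used to generate recombinant baculoviruses by homologous recombination for protein expression in insect cells. In E. coli it is maintained as a high-copy plasmid through a ColE1/pUC-type origin with ampicillin selection, and it also carries an M13 phage origin. Because the empty vector contains the ccdB toxin gene, it has to be propagated in a ccdB-tolerant strain.

The expression region is flanked by AcMNPV sequences: lef2 and ORF603 on one side, and a recombination region containing part of ORF1629 on the other. These serve as the homology arms that transfer the cassette into the viral genome. Between them, a loxP site sits immediately upstream of the polyhedrin (PH) promoter, a strong late baculoviral promoter. It is followed by a Gateway destination cassette in which attR1 and attR2 bracket a chloramphenicol resistance gene and ccdB. An LR reaction with an entry clone replaces this cassette with the gene of interest, and loss of ccdB provides counter-selection. The loxP site offers a target for Cre-mediated recombination, although the record does not say how it is meant to be used.

According to the catalogue entry, the vector encodes an N-terminal GST tag fused to the inserted protein. However, no GST coding sequence is annotated in the 7,283 nt feature table, where attR1 lies only about twenty bases after the promoter, so the tag cannot be confirmed from the annotation. A second, 3,692 nt sequence record contains only backbone elements plus an IS1 transposable element and lacks the expression cassette. It appears to be a rearranged or truncated species rather than the intended construct.
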