Features (pLannotate 1.2.2; 11 found; start..end, strand, type, name):
    418..471     +  CDS            lacI (fragment): lac repressor; lacI; The lac repressor binds to the lac operator to inhibit transcription in E. coli. This inhibition can be relieved by adding lactose or isopropyl-β-D-thiogalactopyranoside (IPTG).
    483..1250    +  mobile_element IS1: prokaryotic transposable element IS1
   1251..1319    +  CDS            ORF1629 (fragment): baculovirus capsid-associated protein required for viral replication
   1317..1394    -  CDS            P61 (fragment): P78_NPVAC - Experimental evidence at protein level: Swiss-Prot protein existence level 1. Plays a role in the transport of the nucleocapsids from the cytoplasm toward the host nucleus together with the host actin- polymerizing Arp2/3 complex. From Autographa californica nuclear polyhedrosis virus (AcMNPV).
   1396..1447    -  misc_feature   bom (fragment): basis of mobility region from pBR322
   1466..1846    +  rep_origin     M13 ori (sequence partly withheld): M13 bacteriophage origin of replication; arrow indicates direction of (+) strand synthesis
   1922..1971    -  misc_feature   bom (fragment): basis of mobility region from pBR322
   2073..2108    -  CDS            rop (fragment): Rop protein, which maintains plasmids at low copy number; rop
   2203..2307    +  promoter       AmpR promoter: bla
   2308..3168    +  CDS            AmpR: β-lactamase; bla; confers resistance to ampicillin, carbenicillin, and related antibiotics
   3339..235     +  rep_origin     ori (across the origin): high-copy-number ColE1/pMB1/pBR322/pUC origin of replication
>Addgene plasmid #163766 | pAC8_PH-GST-Nter-GWs-Lox (VE5586) | addgene full sequence | sequence record 324206 | Addgene NGS Result
AACGACCTACACCGAACTGAGATACCTACAGCGTGAGCTATGAGAAAGCGCCACGCTTCCCGAAGGGAGA
AAGGCGGACAGGTATCCGGTAAGCGGCAGGGTCGGAACAGGAGAGCGCACGAGGGAGCTTCCAGGGGGAA
ACGCCTGGTATCTTTATAGTCCTGTCGGGTTTCGCCACCTCTGACTTGAGCGTCGATTTTTGTGATGCTC
GTCAGGGGGGCGGAGCCTATGGAAAAACGCCAGCAACGCGGCCTTTTTACGGTTCCTGGCCTTTTGCTGG
CCTTTTGCTCACATGTTCTTTCCTGCGTTATCCCCTGATTCTGTGGATAACCGTATTACCGCCTTTGAGT
GAGCTGATACCGCTCGCCGCAGCCGAACGACCGAGCGCAGCGAGTCAGTGAGCGAGGAAGCGGAAGAGCG
CCCAATACGCAAACCGCCTCTCCCCGCGCGTTGGCCGATTCATTAATGCAGAACGGCTCCGCGGTGATGC
TGCCAACTTACTGATTTAGTGTATGATGGTGTTTTTGAGGTGCTCCAGTGGCTTCTGTTTCTATCAGCTG
TCCCTCCTGTTCAGCTACTGACGGGGTGGTGCGTAACGGCAAAAGCACCGCCGGACATCAGCGCTATCTC
TGCTCTCACTGCCGTAAAACATGGCAACTGCAGTTCACTTACACCGCTTCTCAACCCGGTACGCACCAGA
AAATCATTGATATGGCCATGAATGGCGTTGGATGCCGGGCAACAGCCCGCATTATGGGCGTTGGCCTCAA
CACGATTTTACGTCACTTAAAAAACTCAGGCCGCAGTCGGTAACCTCGCGCATACAGCCGGGCAGTGACG
TCATCGTCTGCGCGGAAATGGACGAACAGTGGGGCTATGTCGGGGCTAAATCGCGCCAGCGCTGGCTGTT
TTACGCGTATGACAGTCTCCGGAAGACGGTTGTTGCGCACGTATTCGGTGAACGCACTATGGCGACGCTG
GGGCGTCTTATGAGCCTGCTGTCACCCTTTGACGTGGTGATATGGATGACGGATGGCTGGCCGCTGTATG
AATCCCGCCTGAAGGGAAAGCTGCACGTAATCAGCAAGCGATATACGCAGCGAATTGAGCGGCATAACCT
GAATCTGAGGCAGCACCTGGCACGGCTGGGACGGAAGTCGCTGTCGTTCTCAAAATCGGTGGAGCTGCAT
GACAAAGTCATCGGGCATTATCTGAACATAAAACACTATCAATAAGTTGGAGTCATTACCACCGTGCCGA
TATTTAACAACCGCTCAATGTAAGCAATTGTATTGTAAAGAGATTGTCTCAAGCTCGGATCGATCCCGCA
CGCCGATAACAAGCCTTTTCATTTTTACTACAGCATTGTAGTGGCGAGACACTTCGCTGTCGTCGCCTGA
TGCGGTATTTTCTCCTTACGCATCTGTGCGGTATTTCACACCGCATA
[142 nt withheld, positions 1448-1589]
C
[141 nt withheld, positions 1591-1731]
CCTTTGACGTTGGAGTCCACGTTCTTT
[37 nt withheld, positions 1759-1795]
ACCCTATCTCGGGCTATTCTTTTGATTTATAAGGGATTTTGCCGATTTCGGCCTATTGGTTAAAAAATGA
GCTGATTTAACAAAAATTTAACGCGAATTTTAACAAAATATTAACGTTTACAATTTTATGGTGCACTCTC
AGTACAATCTGCTCTGATGCCGCATAGTTAAGCCAGCCCCGACACCCGCCAACACCCGCTGACGCGCCCT
GACGGGCTTGTCTGCTCCCGGCATCCGCTTACAGACAAGCTGTGACCGTCTCCGGGAGCTGCATGTGTCA
GAGGTTTTCACCGTCATCACCGAAACGCGCGAGACGAAAGGGCCTCGTGATACGCCTATTTTTATAGGTT
AATGTCATGATAATAATGGTTTCTTAGACGTCAGGTGGCACTTTTCGGGGAAATGTGCGCGGAACCCCTA
TTTGTTTATTTTTCTAAATACATTCAAATATGTATCCGCTCATGAGACAATAACCCTGATAAATGCTTCA
ATAATATTGAAAAAGGAAGAGTATGAGTATTCAACATTTCCGTGTCGCCCTTATTCCCTTTTTTGCGGCA
TTTTGCCTTCCTGTTTTTGCTCACCCAGAAACGCTGGTGAAAGTAAAAGATGCTGAAGATCAGTTGGGTG
CACGAGTGGGTTACATCGAACTGGATCTCAACAGCGGTAAGATCCTTGAGAGTTTTCGCCCCGAAGAACG
TTTTCCAATGATGAGCACTTTTAAAGTTCTGCTATGTGGCGCGGTATTATCCCGTATTGACGCCGGGCAA
GAGCAACTCGGTCGCCGCATACACTATTCTCAGAATGACTTGGTTGAGTACTCACCAGTCACAGAAAAGC
ATCTTACGGATGGCATGACAGTAAGAGAATTATGCAGTGCTGCCATAACCATGAGTGATAACACTGCGGC
CAACTTACTTCTGACAACGATCGGAGGACCGAAGGAGCTAACCGCTTTTTTGCACAACATGGGGGATCAT
GTAACTCGCCTTGATCGTTGGGAACCGGAGCTGAATGAAGCCATACCAAACGACGAGCGTGACACCACGA
TGCCTGTAGCAATGGCAACAACGTTGCGCAAACTATTAACTGGCGAACTACTTACTCTAGCTTCCCGGCA
ACAATTAATAGACTGGATGGAGGCGGATAAAGTTGCAGGACCACTTCTGCGCTCGGCCCTTCCGGCTGGC
TGGTTTATTGCTGATAAATCTGGAGCCGGTGAGCGTGGGTCTCGCGGTATCATTGCAGCACTGGGGCCAG
ATGGTAAGCCCTCCCGTATCGTAGTTATCTACACGACGGGGAGTCAGGCAACTATGGATGAACGAAATAG
ACAGATCGCTGAGATAGGTGCCTCACTGATTAAGCATTGGTAACTGTCAGACCAAGTTTACTCATATATA
CTTTAGATTGATTTAAAACTTCATTTTTAATTTAAAAGGATCTAGGTGAAGATCCTTTTTGATAATCTCA
TGACCAAAATCCCTTAACGTGAGTTTTCGTTCCACTGAGCGTCAGACCCCGTAGAAAAGATCAAAGGATC
TTCTTGAGATCCTTTTTTTCTGCGCGTAATCTGCTGCTTGCAAACAAAAAAACCACCGCTACCAGCGGTG
GTTTGTTTGCCGGATCAAGAGCTACCAACTCTTTTTCCGAAGGTAACTGGCTTCAGCAGAGCGCAGATAC
CAAATACTGTTCTTCTAGTGTAGCCGTAGTTAGGCCACCACTTCAAGAACTCTGTAGCACCGCCTACATA
CCTCGCTCTGCTAATCCTGTTACCAGTGGCTGCTGCCAGTGGCGATAAGTCGTGTCTTACCGGGTTGGAC
TCAAGACGATAGTTACCGGATAAGGCGCAGCGGTCGGGCTGAACGGGGGGTTCGTGCACACAGCCCAGCT
TGGAGCG
