Features (pLannotate 1.2.2; 21 found; start..end, strand, type, name):
      4..1361    +  misc_recomb    baculovirus recombination region (ORF1629): contains part of ORF1629
   1359..1436    -  CDS            P61 (fragment): P78_NPVAC - Experimental evidence at protein level: Swiss-Prot protein existence level 1. Plays a role in the transport of the nucleocapsids from the cytoplasm toward the host nucleus together with the host actin- polymerizing Arp2/3 complex. From Autographa californica nuclear polyhedrosis virus (AcMNPV).
   1438..1489    -  misc_feature   bom (fragment): basis of mobility region from pBR322
   1508..1888    +  rep_origin     M13 ori (sequence partly withheld): M13 bacteriophage origin of replication; arrow indicates direction of (+) strand synthesis
   1964..2013    -  misc_feature   bom (fragment): basis of mobility region from pBR322
   2115..2150    -  CDS            rop (fragment): Rop protein, which maintains plasmids at low copy number; rop
   2245..2349    +  promoter       AmpR promoter: bla
   2350..3210    +  CDS            AmpR: β-lactamase; bla; confers resistance to ampicillin, carbenicillin, and related antibiotics
   3381..3969    +  rep_origin     ori: high-copy-number ColE1/pMB1/pBR322/pUC origin of replication
   4152..4205    +  CDS            lacI (fragment): lac repressor; lacI; The lac repressor binds to the lac operator to inhibit transcription in E. coli. This inhibition can be relieved by adding lactose or isopropyl-β-D-thiogalactopyranoside (IPTG).
   4532..4656    +  CDS            lef2: baculovirus late expression factor 2
   4694..5299    +  CDS            ORF603: baculovirus ORF603 protein
   5363..5396    -  protein_bind   loxP: Cre-mediated recombination occurs in the 8-bp core sequence (GCATACAT). Cre recombinase
   5397..5488    +  promoter       polyhedrin promoter: polh from Autographa californica; promoter for the baculovirus polyhedrin gene
   5509..5633    +  protein_bind   attR1: mutant version of attR; recombination site for the Gateway® LR reaction LR Clonase™
   5658..5688    +  promoter       lac UV5 promoter: E. coli lac promoter with an "up" mutation
   5712..5741    +  promoter       cat promoter (fragment): promoter of the E. coli cat gene encoding chloramphenicol acetyltransferase
   5742..6422    +  CDS            CmR: chloramphenicol acetyltransferase confers resistance to chloramphenicol
   6579..6737    +  CDS            ccdA (fragment): CCDA_ECO57 - Also known as H, letA. Experimental evidence at protein level: Swiss-Prot protein existence level 1. Antitoxin component of a type II toxin-antitoxin (TA) system which inhibits the post-segregational killing (PSK) of plasmid-free cells, also referred to as a plasmid addiction system. Binds to and blocks the activity of CcdB; will also remove bound CcdB protein from the CcdB-GyrA complex by forming a CcdA-CcdB complex, a process termed rejuvenation. Functions as a transcriptional corepressor for the ccdAB operon, repression also requires CcdB (By similarity). From Escherichia coli
   6742..7047    +  CDS            ccdB: CcdB, a bacterial toxin that poisons DNA gyrase; ccdB; Plasmids containing the ccdB gene cannot be propagated in standard E. coli strains.
   7088..7212    -  protein_bind   attR2: mutant version of attR; recombination site for the Gateway® LR reaction LR Clonase™
>Addgene plasmid #163766 | pAC8_PH-GST-Nter-GWs-Lox (VE5586) | addgene full sequence | sequence record 379000 | Addgene NGS Result
CGGGTTATTAGTACATTTATTAAGCGCTAGATTCTGTGCGTTGTTGATTTACAGACAATTGTTGTACGTA
TTTTAATAATTCATTAAATTTATAATCTTTAGGGTGGTATGTTAGAGCGAAAATCAAATGATTTTCAGCG
TCTTTATATCTGAATTTAAATATTAAATCCTCAATAGATTTGTAAAATAGGTTTCGATTAGTTTCAAACA
AGGGTTGTTTTTCCGAACCGATGGCTGGACTATCTAATGGATTTTCGCTCAACGCCACAAAACTTGCCAA
ATCTTGTAGCAGCAATCTAGCTTTGTCGATATTCGTTTGTGTTTTGTTTTGTAATAAAGGTTCGACGTCG
TTCAAAATATTATGCGCTTTTGTATTTCTTTCATCACTGTCGTTAGTGTACAATTGACTCGACGTAAACA
CGTTAAATAAAGCTTGGACATATTTAACATCGGGCGTGTTAGCTTTATTAGGCCGATTATCGTCGTCGTC
CCAACCCTCGTCGTTAGAAGTTGCTTCCGAAGACGATTTTGCCATAGCCACACGACGCCTATTAATTGTG
TCGGCTAACACGTCCGCGATCAAATTTGTAGTTGAGCTTTTTGGAATTATTTCTGATTGCGGGCGTTTTT
GGGCGGGTTTCAATCTAACTGTGCCCGATTTTAATTCAGACAACACGTTAGAAAGCGATGGTGCAGGCGG
TGGTAACATTTCAGACGGCAAATCTACTAATGGCGGCGGTGGTGGAGCTGATGATAAATCTACCATCGGT
GGAGGCGCAGGCGGGGCTGGCGGCGGAGGCGGAGGCGGAGGTGGTGGCGGTGATGCAGACGGCGGTTTAG
GCTCAAATGTCTCTTTAGGCAACACAGTCGGCACCTCAACTATTGTACTGGTTTCGGGCGCCGTTTTTGG
TTTGACCGGTCTGAGACGAGTGCGATTTTTTTCGTTTCTAATAGCTTCCAACAATTGTTGTCTGTCGTCT
AAAGGTGCAGCGGGTTGAGGTTCCGTCGGCATTGGTGGAGCGGGCGGCAATTCAGACATCGATGGTGGTG
GTGGTGGTGGAGGCGCTGGAATGTTAGGCACGGGAGAAGGTGGTGGCGGCGGTGCCGCCGGTATAATTTG
TTCTGGTTTAGTTTGTTCGCGCACGATTGTGGGCACCGGCGCAGGCGCCGCTGGCTGCACAACGGAAGGT
CGTCTGCTTCGAGGCAGCGCTTGGGGTGGTGGCAATTCAATATTATAATTGGAATACAAATCGTAAAAAT
CTGCTATAAGCATTGTAATTTCGCTATCGTTTACCGTGCCGATATTTAACAACCGCTCAATGTAAGCAAT
TGTATTGTAAAGAGATTGTCTCAAGCTCGGATCGATCCCGCACGCCGATAACAAGCCTTTTCATTTTTAC
TACAGCATTGTAGTGGCGAGACACTTCGCTGTCGTCGCCTGATGCGGTATTTTCTCCTTACGCATCTGTG
CGGTATTTCACACCGCATA
[142 nt withheld, positions 1490-1631]
C
[141 nt withheld, positions 1633-1773]
CCTTTGACGTTGGAGTCCACGTTCTTT
[37 nt withheld, positions 1801-1837]
ACCCTATCTCGGGCTATTCTTTTGATTTATAAGGGATTTTGCCGATTTCGGCCTATTGGTTAAAAAATGA
GCTGATTTAACAAAAATTTAACGCGAATTTTAACAAAATATTAACGTTTACAATTTTATGGTGCACTCTC
AGTACAATCTGCTCTGATGCCGCATAGTTAAGCCAGCCCCGACACCCGCCAACACCCGCTGACGCGCCCT
GACGGGCTTGTCTGCTCCCGGCATCCGCTTACAGACAAGCTGTGACCGTCTCCGGGAGCTGCATGTGTCA
GAGGTTTTCACCGTCATCACCGAAACGCGCGAGACGAAAGGGCCTCGTGATACGCCTATTTTTATAGGTT
AATGTCATGATAATAATGGTTTCTTAGACGTCAGGTGGCACTTTTCGGGGAAATGTGCGCGGAACCCCTA
TTTGTTTATTTTTCTAAATACATTCAAATATGTATCCGCTCATGAGACAATAACCCTGATAAATGCTTCA
ATAATATTGAAAAAGGAAGAGTATGAGTATTCAACATTTCCGTGTCGCCCTTATTCCCTTTTTTGCGGCA
TTTTGCCTTCCTGTTTTTGCTCACCCAGAAACGCTGGTGAAAGTAAAAGATGCTGAAGATCAGTTGGGTG
CACGAGTGGGTTACATCGAACTGGATCTCAACAGCGGTAAGATCCTTGAGAGTTTTCGCCCCGAAGAACG
TTTTCCAATGATGAGCACTTTTAAAGTTCTGCTATGTGGCGCGGTATTATCCCGTATTGACGCCGGGCAA
GAGCAACTCGGTCGCCGCATACACTATTCTCAGAATGACTTGGTTGAGTACTCACCAGTCACAGAAAAGC
ATCTTACGGATGGCATGACAGTAAGAGAATTATGCAGTGCTGCCATAACCATGAGTGATAACACTGCGGC
CAACTTACTTCTGACAACGATCGGAGGACCGAAGGAGCTAACCGCTTTTTTGCACAACATGGGGGATCAT
GTAACTCGCCTTGATCGTTGGGAACCGGAGCTGAATGAAGCCATACCAAACGACGAGCGTGACACCACGA
TGCCTGTAGCAATGGCAACAACGTTGCGCAAACTATTAACTGGCGAACTACTTACTCTAGCTTCCCGGCA
ACAATTAATAGACTGGATGGAGGCGGATAAAGTTGCAGGACCACTTCTGCGCTCGGCCCTTCCGGCTGGC
TGGTTTATTGCTGATAAATCTGGAGCCGGTGAGCGTGGGTCTCGCGGTATCATTGCAGCACTGGGGCCAG
ATGGTAAGCCCTCCCGTATCGTAGTTATCTACACGACGGGGAGTCAGGCAACTATGGATGAACGAAATAG
ACAGATCGCTGAGATAGGTGCCTCACTGATTAAGCATTGGTAACTGTCAGACCAAGTTTACTCATATATA
CTTTAGATTGATTTAAAACTTCATTTTTAATTTAAAAGGATCTAGGTGAAGATCCTTTTTGATAATCTCA
TGACCAAAATCCCTTAACGTGAGTTTTCGTTCCACTGAGCGTCAGACCCCGTAGAAAAGATCAAAGGATC
TTCTTGAGATCCTTTTTTTCTGCGCGTAATCTGCTGCTTGCAAACAAAAAAACCACCGCTACCAGCGGTG
GTTTGTTTGCCGGATCAAGAGCTACCAACTCTTTTTCCGAAGGTAACTGGCTTCAGCAGAGCGCAGATAC
CAAATACTGTTCTTCTAGTGTAGCCGTAGTTAGGCCACCACTTCAAGAACTCTGTAGCACCGCCTACATA
CCTCGCTCTGCTAATCCTGTTACCAGTGGCTGCTGCCAGTGGCGATAAGTCGTGTCTTACCGGGTTGGAC
TCAAGACGATAGTTACCGGATAAGGCGCAGCGGTCGGGCTGAACGGGGGGTTCGTGCACACAGCCCAGCT
TGGAGCGAACGACCTACACCGAACTGAGATACCTACAGCGTGAGCTATGAGAAAGCGCCACGCTTCCCGA
AGGGAGAAAGGCGGACAGGTATCCGGTAAGCGGCAGGGTCGGAACAGGAGAGCGCACGAGGGAGCTTCCA
GGGGGAAACGCCTGGTATCTTTATAGTCCTGTCGGGTTTCGCCACCTCTGACTTGAGCGTCGATTTTTGT
GATGCTCGTCAGGGGGGCGGAGCCTATGGAAAAACGCCAGCAACGCGGCCTTTTTACGGTTCCTGGCCTT
TTGCTGGCCTTTTGCTCACATGTTCTTTCCTGCGTTATCCCCTGATTCTGTGGATAACCGTATTACCGCC
TTTGAGTGAGCTGATACCGCTCGCCGCAGCCGAACGACCGAGCGCAGCGAGTCAGTGAGCGAGGAAGCGG
AAGAGCGCCCAATACGCAAACCGCCTCTCCCCGCGCGTTGGCCGATTCATTAATGCAGAACGGCTCCGCC
CACTATTAATGAAATTAAAAATTCCAATTTTAAAAAACGCAGCAAGAGAAACATTTGTATGAAAGAATGC
GTAGAAGGAAAGAAAAATGTCGTCGACATGCTGAACAACAAGATTAATATGCCTCCGTGTATAAAAAAAA
TATTGAACGATTTGAAAGAAAACAATGTACCGCGCGGCGGTATGTACAGGAAGAGGTTTATACTAAACTG
TTACATTGCAAACGTGGTTTCGTGTGCCAAGTGTGAAAACCGATGTTTAATCAAGGCTCTGACGCATTTC
TACAACCACGACTCCAAGTGTGTGGGTGAAGTCATGCATCTTTTAATCAAATCCCAAGATGTGTATAAAC
CACCAAACTGCCAAAAAATGAAAACTGTCGACAAGCTCTGTCCGTTTGCTGGCAACTGCAAGGGTCTCAA
TCCTATTTGTAATTATTGAATAATAAAACAATTATAAATGTCAAATTTGTTTTTTATTAACGATACAAAC
CAAACGCAACAAGAACATTTGTAGTATTATCTATAATTGAAAACGCGTAGTTATAATCGCTGAGGTAATA
TTTAAAATCATTTTCAAATGATTCACAGTTAATTTGCGACAATATAATTTTATTTTCACATAAACTAGAC
GCCTTGTCGTCTTCTTCTTCGTATTCCTTCTCTTTTTCATTTTTCTCCTCATAAAAATTAACATAGTTAT
TATCGTATCCATATATGTATCTATCGTATAGAGTAAATTTTTTGTTGTCATAAATATATATGTCTTTTTT
AATGGGGTGTATAGTACCGCTGCGCATAGTTTTTCTGTAATTTACAACAGTGCTATTTTCTGGTAGTTCT
TCGGAGTGTGTTGCTTTAATTATTAAATTTATATAATCAATGAATTTGGGATCGTCGGTTTTGTACAATA
TGTTGCCGGCATAGTACGCAGCTTCTTCTAGTTCAATTACACCATTTTTTAGCAGCACCGGATTAACATA
ACTTTCCAAAATGTTGTACGAACCGTTAAACAAAAACAGTTCACCTCCCTTTTCTATACTATTGTCTGCG
AGCAGTTGTTTGTTGTTAAAAATAACAGCCATTGTAATGAGACGCACAAACTAATATCACAAACTGGAAA
TGTCTATCAATATATAGTTGCTGATATAACTTCGTATAATGTATGCTATACGAAGTTATATCATGGAGAT
AATTAAAATGATAACCATCTCGCAAATAAATAAGTATTTTACTGTTTTCGTAACAGTTTTGTAATAAAAA
AACCTATAAATACGGATCCCTGCAGGATCAAACAAGTTTGTACAAAAAAGCTGAACGAGAAACGTAAAAT
GATATAAATATCAATATATTAAATTAGATTTTGCATAAAAAACAGACTACATAATACTGTAAAACACAAC
ATATCCAGTCACTATGGCGGCCGCATTAGGCACCCCAGGCTTTACACTTTATGCTTCCGGCTCGTATAAT
GTGTGGATTTTGAGTTAGGATCCGTCGAGATTTTCAGGAGCTAAGGAAGCTAAAATGGAGAAAAAAATCA
CTGGATATACCACCGTTGATATATCCCAATGGCATCGTAAAGAACATTTTGAGGCATTTCAGTCAGTTGC
TCAATGTACCTATAACCAGACCGTTCAGCTGGATATTACGGCCTTTTTAAAGACCGTAAAGAAAAATAAG
CACAAGTTTTATCCGGCCTTTATTCACATTCTTGCCCGCCTGATGAATGCTCATCCGGAATTCCGTATGG
CAATGAAAGACGGTGAGCTGGTGATATGGGATAGTGTTCACCCTTGTTACACCGTTTTCCATGAGCAAAC
TGAAACGTTTTCATCGCTCTGGAGTGAATACCACGACGATTTCCGGCAGTTTCTACACATATATTCGCAA
GATGTGGCGTGTTACGGTGAAAACCTGGCCTATTTCCCTAAAGGGTTTATTGAGAATATGTTTTTCGTCT
CAGCCAATCCCTGGGTGAGTTTCACCAGTTTTGATTTAAACGTGGCCAATATGGACAACTTCTTCGCCCC
CGTTTTCACCATGGGCAAATATTATACGCAAGGCGACAAGGTGCTGATGCCGCTGGCGATTCAGGTTCAT
CATGCCGTTTGTGATGGCTTCCATGTCGGCAGAATGCTTAATGAATTACAACAGTACTGCGATGAGTGGC
AGGCGGGGCGTAATCTAGAGGATCCGGCTTACTAAAAGCCAGATAACAGTATGCGTATTTGCGCGCTGAT
TTTTGCGGTATAAGAATATATACTGATATGTATACCCGAAGTATGTCAAAAAGAGGTATGCTATGAAGCA
GCGTATTACAGTGACAGTTGACAGCGACAGCTATCAGTTGCTCAAGGCATATATGATGTCAATATCTCCG
GTCTGGTAAGCACAACCATGCAGAATGAAGCCCGTCGTCTGCGTGCCGAACGCTGGAAAGCGGAAAATCA
GGAAGGGATGGCTGAGGTCGCCCGGTTTATTGAAATGAACGGCTCTTTTGCTGACGAGAACAGGGGCTGG
TGAAATGCAGTTTAAGGTTTACACCTATAAAAGAGAGAGCCGTTATCGTCTGTTTGTGGATGTACAGAGT
GATATTATTGACACGCCCGGGCGACGGATGGTGATCCCCCTGGCCAGTGCACGTCTGCTGTCAGATAAAG
TCCCCCGTGAACTTTACCCGGTGGTGCATATCGGGGATGAAAGCTGGCGCATGATGACCACCGATATGGC
CAGTGTGCCGGTCTCCGTTATCGGGGAAGAAGTGGCTGATCTCAGCCACCGCGAAAATGACATCAAAAAC
GCCATTAACCTGATGTTCTGGGGAATATAAATGTCAGGCTCCCTTATACACAGCCAGTCTGCAGGTCGAC
CATAGTGACTGGATATGTTGTGTTTTACAGTATTATGTAGTCTGTTTTTTATGCAAAATCTAATTTAATA
TATTGATATTTATATCATTTTACGTTTCTCGTTCAGCTTTCTTGTACAAAGTGGTAGGATCCGAACAAAA
ACTCATCTCAGAAGAGGATCTGTAAGCTTGATGGGCGGCCGCTTAATTAATTGATC
